>Addgene plasmid #162125 | LentiCRISPR v2-sgLKB1 clone1 | addgene full sequence | sequence record 322891 | Addgene NGS Result
GTCGACGGATCGGGAGATCTCCCGATCCCCTATGGTGCACTCTCAGTACAATCTGCTCTGATGCCGCATA
GTTAAGCCAGTATCTGCTCCCTGCTTGTGTGTTGGAGGTCGCTGAGTAGTGCGCGAGCAAAATTTAAGCT
ACAACAAGGCAAGGCTTGACCGACAATTGCATGAAGAATCTGCTTAGGGTTAGGCGTTTTGCGCTGCTTC
GCGATGTACGGGCCAGATATACGCGTTGACATTGATTATTGACTAGTTATTAATAGTAATCAATTACGGG
GTCATTAGTTCATAGCCCATATATGGAGTTCCGCGTTACATAACTTACGGTAAATGGCCCGCCTGGCTGA
CCGCCCAACGACCCCCGCCCATTGACGTCAATAATGACGTATGTTCCCATAGTAACGCCAATAGGGACTT
TCCATTGACGTCAATGGGTGGAGTATTTACGGTAAACTGCCCACTTGGCAGTACATCAAGTGTATCATAT
GCCAAGTACGCCCCCTATTGACGTCAATGACGGTAAATGGCCCGCCTGGCATTATGCCCAGTACATGACC
TTATGGGACTTTCCTACTTGGCAGTACATCTACGTATTAGTCATCGCTATTACCATGGTGATGCGGTTTT
GGCAGTACATCAATGGGCGTGGATAGCGGTTTGACTCACGGGGATTTCCAAGTCTCCACCCCATTGACGT
CAATGGGAGTTTGTTTTGGCACCAAAATCAACGGGACTTTCCAAAATGTCGTAACAACTCCGCCCCATTG
ACGCAAATGGGCGGTAGGCGTGTACGGTGGGAGGTCTATATAAGCAGCGCGTTTTGCCTGTACTGGGTCT
CTCTGGTTAGACCAGATCTGAGCCTGGGAGCTCTCTGGCTAACTAGGGAACCCACTGCTTAAGCCTCAAT
AAAGCTTGCCTTGAGTGCTTCAAGTAGTGTGTGCCCGTCTGTTGTGTGACTCTGGTAACTAGAGATCCCT
CAGACCCTTTTAGTCAGTGTGGAAAATCTCTAGCAGTGGCGCCCGAACAGGGACTTGAAAGCGAAAGGGA
AACCAGAGGAGCTCTCTCGACGCAGGACTCGGCTTGCTGAAGCGCGCACGGCAAGAGGCGAGGGGCGGCG
ACTGGTGAGTACGCCAAAAATTTTGACTAGCGGAGGCTAGAAGGAGAGAGATGGGTGCGAGAGCGTCAGT
ATTAAGCGGGGGAGAATTAGATCGCGATGGGAAAAAATTCGGTTAAGGCCAGGGGGAAAGAAAAAATATA
AATTAAAACATATAGTATGGGCAAGCAGGGAGCTAGAACGATTCGCAGTTAATCCTGGCCTGTTAGAAAC
ATCAGAAGGCTGTAGACAAATACTGGGACAGCTACAACCATCCCTTCAGACAGGATCAGAAGAACTTAGA
TCATTATATAATACAGTAGCAACCCTCTATTGTGTGCATCAAAGGATAGAGATAAAAGACACCAAGGAAG
CTTTAGACAAGATAGAGGAAGAGCAAAACAAAAGTAAGACCACCGCACAGCAAGCGGCCGCTGATCTTCA
GACCTGGAGGAGGAGATATGAGGGACAATTGGAGAAGTGAATTATATAAATATAAAGTAGTAAAAATTGA
ACCATTAGGAGTAGCACCCACCAAGGCAAAGAGAAGAGTGGTGCAGAGAGAAAAAAGAGCAGTGGGAATA
GGAGCTTTGTTCCTTGGGTTCTTGGGAGCAGCAGGAAGCACTATGGGCGCAGCGTCAATGACGCTGACGG
TACAGGCCAGACAATTATTGTCTGGTATAGTGCAGCAGCAGAACAATTTGCTGAGGGCTATTGAGGCGCA
ACAGCATCTGTTGCAACTCACAGTCTGGGGCATCAAGCAGCTCCAGGCAAGAATCCTGGCTGTGGAAAGA
TACCTAAAGGATCAACAGCTCCTGGGGATTTGGGGTTGCTCTGGAAAACTCATTTGCACCACTGCTGTGC
CTTGGAATGCTAGTTGGAGTAATAAATCTCTGGAACAGATTTGGAATCACACGACCTGGATGGAGTGGGA
CAGAGAAATTAACAATTACACAAGCTTAATACACTCCTTAATTGAAGAATCGCAAAACCAGCAAGAAAAG
AATGAACAAGAATTATTGGAATTAGATAAATGGGCAAGTTTGTGGAATTGGTTTAACATAACAAATTGGC
TGTGGTATATAAAATTATTCATAATGATAGTAGGAGGCTTGGTAGGTTTAAGAATAGTTTTTGCTGTACT
TTCTATAGTGAATAGAGTTAGGCAGGGATATTCACCATTATCGTTTCAGACCCACCTCCCAACCCCGAGG
GGACCCGACAGGCCCGAAGGAATAGAAGAAGAAGGTGGAGAGAGAGACAGAGACAGATCCATTCGATTAG
TGAACGGATCGGCACTGCGTGCGCCAATTCTGCAGACAAATGGCAGTATTCATCCACAATTTTAAAAGAA
AAGGGGGGATTGGGGGGTACAGTGCAGGGGAAAGAATAGTAGACATAATAGCAACAGACATACAAACTAA
AGAATTACAAAAACAAATTACAAAAATTCAAAATTTTCGGGTTTATTACAGGGACAGCAGAGATCCAGTT
TGGTTAATTAAGGTACCGAGGGCCTATTTCCCATGATTCCTTCATATTTGCATATACGATACAAGGCTGT
TAGAGAGATAATTAGAATTAATTTGACTGTAAACACAAAGATATTAGTACAAAATACGTGACGTAGAAAG
TAATAATTTCTTGGGTAGTTTGCAGTTTTAAAATTATGTTTTAAAATGGACTATCATATGCTTACCGTAA
CTTGAAAGTATTTCGATTTCTTGGCTTTATATATCTTGTGGAAAGGACGAAACACCGCCCTGGGTCCAGC
ATGGAGGGTTTTAGAGCTAGAAATAGCAAGTTAAAATAAGGCTAGTCCGTTATCAACTTGAAAAAGTGGC
ACCGAGTCGGTGCTTTTTTGAATTCGCTAGCTAGGTCTTGAAAGGAGTGGGAATTGGCTCCGGTGCCCGT
CAGTGGGCAGAGCGCACATCGCCCACAGTCCCCGAGAAGTTGGGGGGAGGGGTCGGCAATTGATCCGGTG
CCTAGAGAAGGTGGCGCGGGGTAAACTGGGAAAGTGATGTCGTGTACTGGCTCCGCCTTTTTCCCGAGGG
TGGGGGAGAACCGTATATAAGTGCAGTAGTCGCCGTGAACGTTCTTTTTCGCAACGGGTTTGCCGCCAGA
ACACAGGACCGGTTCTAGAGCGCTGCCACCATGGACAAGAAGTACAGCATCGGCCTGGACATCGGCACCA
ACTCTGTGGGCTGGGCCGTGATCACCGACGAGTACAAGGTGCCCAGCAAGAAATTCAAGGTGCTGGGCAA
CACCGACCGGCACAGCATCAAGAAGAACCTGATCGGAGCCCTGCTGTTCGACAGCGGCGAAACAGCCGAG
GCCACCCGGCTGAAGAGAACCGCCAGAAGAAGATACACCAGACGGAAGAACCGGATCTGCTATCTGCAAG
AGATCTTCAGCAACGAGATGGCCAAGGTGGACGACAGCTTCTTCCACAGACTGGAAGAGTCCTTCCTGGT
GGAAGAGGATAAGAAGCACGAGCGGCACCCCATCTTCGGCAACATCGTGGACGAGGTGGCCTACCACGAG
AAGTACCCCACCATCTACCACCTGAGAAAGAAACTGGTGGACAGCACCGACAAGGCCGACCTGCGGCTGA
TCTATCTGGCCCTGGCCCACATGATCAAGTTCCGGGGCCACTTCCTGATCGAGGGCGACCTGAACCCCGA
CAACAGCGACGTGGACAAGCTGTTCATCCAGCTGGTGCAGACCTACAACCAGCTGTTCGAGGAAAACCCC
ATCAACGCCAGCGGCGTGGACGCCAAGGCCATCCTGTCTGCCAGACTGAGCAAGAGCAGACGGCTGGAAA
ATCTGATCGCCCAGCTGCCCGGCGAGAAGAAGAATGGCCTGTTCGGAAACCTGATTGCCCTGAGCCTGGG
CCTGACCCCCAACTTCAAGAGCAACTTCGACCTGGCCGAGGATGCCAAACTGCAGCTGAGCAAGGACACC
TACGACGACGACCTGGACAACCTGCTGGCCCAGATCGGCGACCAGTACGCCGACCTGTTTCTGGCCGCCA
AGAACCTGTCCGACGCCATCCTGCTGAGCGACATCCTGAGAGTGAACACCGAGATCACCAAGGCCCCCCT
GAGCGCCTCTATGATCAAGAGATACGACGAGCACCACCAGGACCTGACCCTGCTGAAAGCTCTCGTGCGG
CAGCAGCTGCCTGAGAAGTACAAAGAGATTTTCTTCGACCAGAGCAAGAACGGCTACGCCGGCTACATTG
ACGGCGGAGCCAGCCAGGAAGAGTTCTACAAGTTCATCAAGCCCATCCTGGAAAAGATGGACGGCACCGA
GGAACTGCTCGTGAAGCTGAACAGAGAGGACCTGCTGCGGAAGCAGCGGACCTTCGACAACGGCAGCATC
CCCCACCAGATCCACCTGGGAGAGCTGCACGCCATTCTGCGGCGGCAGGAAGATTTTTACCCATTCCTGA
AGGACAACCGGGAAAAGATCGAGAAGATCCTGACCTTCCGCATCCCCTACTACGTGGGCCCTCTGGCCAG
GGGAAACAGCAGATTCGCCTGGATGACCAGAAAGAGCGAGGAAACCATCACCCCCTGGAACTTCGAGGAA
GTGGTGGACAAGGGCGCTTCCGCCCAGAGCTTCATCGAGCGGATGACCAACTTCGATAAGAACCTGCCCA
ACGAGAAGGTGCTGCCCAAGCACAGCCTGCTGTACGAGTACTTCACCGTGTATAACGAGCTGACCAAAGT
GAAATACGTGACCGAGGGAATGAGAAAGCCCGCCTTCCTGAGCGGCGAGCAGAAAAAGGCCATCGTGGAC
CTGCTGTTCAAGACCAACCGGAAAGTGACCGTGAAGCAGCTGAAAGAGGACTACTTCAAGAAAATCGAGT
GCTTCGACTCCGTGGAAATCTCCGGCGTGGAAGATCGGTTCAACGCCTCCCTGGGCACATACCACGATCT
GCTGAAAATTATCAAGGACAAGGACTTCCTGGACAATGAGGAAAACGAGGACATTCTGGAAGATATCGTG
CTGACCCTGACACTGTTTGAGGACAGAGAGATGATCGAGGAACGGCTGAAAACCTATGCCCACCTGTTCG
ACGACAAAGTGATGAAGCAGCTGAAGCGGCGGAGATACACCGGCTGGGGCAGGCTGAGCCGGAAGCTGAT
CAACGGCATCCGGGACAAGCAGTCCGGCAAGACAATCCTGGATTTCCTGAAGTCCGACGGCTTCGCCAAC
AGAAACTTCATGCAGCTGATCCACGACGACAGCCTGACCTTTAAAGAGGACATCCAGAAAGCCCAGGTGT
CCGGCCAGGGCGATAGCCTGCACGAGCACATTGCCAATCTGGCCGGCAGCCCCGCCATTAAGAAGGGCAT
CCTGCAGACAGTGAAGGTGGTGGACGAGCTCGTGAAAGTGATGGGCCGGCACAAGCCCGAGAACATCGTG
ATCGAAATGGCCAGAGAGAACCAGACCACCCAGAAGGGACAGAAGAACAGCCGCGAGAGAATGAAGCGGA
TCGAAGAGGGCATCAAAGAGCTGGGCAGCCAGATCCTGAAAGAACACCCCGTGGAAAACACCCAGCTGCA
GAACGAGAAGCTGTACCTGTACTACCTGCAGAATGGGCGGGATATGTACGTGGACCAGGAACTGGACATC
AACCGGCTGTCCGACTACGATGTGGACCATATCGTGCCTCAGAGCTTTCTGAAGGACGACTCCATCGACA
ACAAGGTGCTGACCAGAAGCGACAAGAACCGGGGCAAGAGCGACAACGTGCCCTCCGAAGAGGTCGTGAA
GAAGATGAAGAACTACTGGCGGCAGCTGCTGAACGCCAAGCTGATTACCCAGAGAAAGTTCGACAATCTG
ACCAAGGCCGAGAGAGGCGGCCTGAGCGAACTGGATAAGGCCGGCTTCATCAAGAGACAGCTGGTGGAAA
CCCGGCAGATCACAAAGCACGTGGCACAGATCCTGGACTCCCGGATGAACACTAAGTACGACGAGAATGA
CAAGCTGATCCGGGAAGTGAAAGTGATCACCCTGAAGTCCAAGCTGGTGTCCGATTTCCGGAAGGATTTC
CAGTTTTACAAAGTGCGCGAGATCAACAACTACCACCACGCCCACGACGCCTACCTGAACGCCGTCGTGG
GAACCGCCCTGATCAAAAAGTACCCTAAGCTGGAAAGCGAGTTCGTGTACGGCGACTACAAGGTGTACGA
CGTGCGGAAGATGATCGCCAAGAGCGAGCAGGAAATCGGCAAGGCTACCGCCAAGTACTTCTTCTACAGC
AACATCATGAACTTTTTCAAGACCGAGATTACCCTGGCCAACGGCGAGATCCGGAAGCGGCCTCTGATCG
AGACAAACGGCGAAACCGGGGAGATCGTGTGGGATAAGGGCCGGGATTTTGCCACCGTGCGGAAAGTGCT
GAGCATGCCCCAAGTGAATATCGTGAAAAAGACCGAGGTGCAGACAGGCGGCTTCAGCAAAGAGTCTATC
CTGCCCAAGAGGAACAGCGATAAGCTGATCGCCAGAAAGAAGGACTGGGACCCTAAGAAGTACGGCGGCT
TCGACAGCCCCACCGTGGCCTATTCTGTGCTGGTGGTGGCCAAAGTGGAAAAGGGCAAGTCCAAGAAACT
GAAGAGTGTGAAAGAGCTGCTGGGGATCACCATCATGGAAAGAAGCAGCTTCGAGAAGAATCCCATCGAC
TTTCTGGAAGCCAAGGGCTACAAAGAAGTGAAAAAGGACCTGATCATCAAGCTGCCTAAGTACTCCCTGT
TCGAGCTGGAAAACGGCCGGAAGAGAATGCTGGCCTCTGCCGGCGAACTGCAGAAGGGAAACGAACTGGC
CCTGCCCTCCAAATATGTGAACTTCCTGTACCTGGCCAGCCACTATGAGAAGCTGAAGGGCTCCCCCGAG
GATAATGAGCAGAAACAGCTGTTTGTGGAACAGCACAAGCACTACCTGGACGAGATCATCGAGCAGATCA
GCGAGTTCTCCAAGAGAGTGATCCTGGCCGACGCTAATCTGGACAAAGTGCTGTCCGCCTACAACAAGCA
CCGGGATAAGCCCATCAGAGAGCAGGCCGAGAATATCATCCACCTGTTTACCCTGACCAATCTGGGAGCC
CCTGCCGCCTTCAAGTACTTTGACACCACCATCGACCGGAAGAGGTACACCAGCACCAAAGAGGTGCTGG
ACGCCACCCTGATCCACCAGAGCATCACCGGCCTGTACGAGACACGGATCGACCTGTCTCAGCTGGGAGG
CGACAAGCGACCTGCCGCCACAAAGAAGGCTGGACAGGCTAAGAAGAAGAAAGATTACAAAGACGATGAC
GATAAGGGATCCGGCGCAACAAACTTCTCTCTGCTGAAACAAGCCGGAGATGTCGAAGAGAATCCTGGAC
CGACCGAGTACAAGCCCACGGTGCGCCTCGCCACCCGCGACGACGTCCCCAGGGCCGTACGCACCCTCGC
CGCCGCGTTCGCCGACTACCCCGCCACGCGCCACACCGTCGATCCGGACCGCCACATCGAGCGGGTCACC
GAGCTGCAAGAACTCTTCCTCACGCGCGTCGGGCTCGACATCGGCAAGGTGTGGGTCGCGGACGACGGCG
CCGCGGTGGCGGTCTGGACCACGCCGGAGAGCGTCGAAGCGGGGGCGGTGTTCGCCGAGATCGGCCCGCG
CATGGCCGAGTTGAGCGGTTCCCGGCTGGCCGCGCAGCAACAGATGGAAGGCCTCCTGGCGCCGCACCGG
CCCAAGGAGCCCGCGTGGTTCCTGGCCACCGTCGGAGTCTCGCCCGACCACCAGGGCAAGGGTCTGGGCA
GCGCCGTCGTGCTCCCCGGAGTGGAGGCGGCCGAGCGCGCCGGGGTGCCCGCCTTCCTGGAGACCTCCGC
GCCCCGCAACCTCCCCTTCTACGAGCGGCTCGGCTTCACCGTCACCGCCGACGTCGAGGTGCCCGAAGGA
CCGCGCACCTGGTGCATGACCCGCAAGCCCGGTGCCTGAACGCGTTAAGTCGACAATCAACCTCTGGATT
ACAAAATTTGTGAAAGATTGACTGGTATTCTTAACTATGTTGCTCCTTTTACGCTATGTGGATACGCTGC
TTTAATGCCTTTGTATCATGCTATTGCTTCCCGTATGGCTTTCATTTTCTCCTCCTTGTATAAATCCTGG
TTGCTGTCTCTTTATGAGGAGTTGTGGCCCGTTGTCAGGCAACGTGGCGTGGTGTGCACTGTGTTTGCTG
ACGCAACCCCCACTGGTTGGGGCATTGCCACCACCTGTCAGCTCCTTTCCGGGACTTTCGCTTTCCCCCT
CCCTATTGCCACGGCGGAACTCATCGCCGCCTGCCTTGCCCGCTGCTGGACAGGGGCTCGGCTGTTGGGC
ACTGACAATTCCGTGGTGTTGTCGGGGAAATCATCGTCCTTTCCTTGGCTGCTCGCCTGTGTTGCCACCT
GGATTCTGCGCGGGACGTCCTTCTGCTACGTCCCTTCGGCCCTCAATCCAGCGGACCTTCCTTCCCGCGG
CCTGCTGCCGGCTCTGCGGCCTCTTCCGCGTCTTCGCCTTCGCCCTCAGACGAGTCGGATCTCCCTTTGG
GCCGCCTCCCCGCGTCGACTTTAAGACCAATGACTTACAAGGCAGCTGTAGATCTTAGCCACTTTTTAAA
AGAAAAGGGGGGACTGGAAGGGCTAATTCACTCCCAACGAAGACAAGATCTGCTTTTTGCTTGTACTGGG
TCTCTCTGGTTAGACCAGATCTGAGCCTGGGAGCTCTCTGGCTAACTAGGGAACCCACTGCTTAAGCCTC
AATAAAGCTTGCCTTGAGTGCTTCAAGTAGTGTGTGCCCGTCTGTTGTGTGACTCTGGTAACTAGAGATC
CCTCAGACCCTTTTAGTCAGTGTGGAAAATCTCTAGCAGGGCCCGTTTAAACCCGCTGATCAGCCTCGAC
TGTGCCTTCTAGTTGCCAGCCATCTGTTGTTTGCCCCTCCCCCGTGCCTTCCTTGACCCTGGAAGGTGCC
ACTCCCACTGTCCTTTCCTAATAAAATGAGGAAATTGCATCGCATTGTCTGAGTAGGTGTCATTCTATTC
TGGGGGGTGGGGTGGGGCAGGACAGCAAGGGGGAGGATTGGGAAGACAATAGCAGGCATGCTGGGGATGC
GGTGGGCTCTATGGCTTCTGAGGCGGAAAGAACCAGCTGGGGCTCTAGGGGGTATCCCC
[124 nt withheld, positions 9300-9423]
C
[91 nt withheld, positions 9425-9515]
A
[49 nt withheld, positions 9517-9565]
CCTTTGACGTTGGAGTCCACGTTCTTT
[37 nt withheld, positions 9593-9629]
ACCCTATCTCGGTCTATTCTTTTGATTTATAAGGGATTTTGCCGATTTCGGCCTATTGGTTAAAAAATGA
GCTGATTTAACAAAAATTTAACGCGAATTAATTCTGTGGAATGTGTGTCAGTTAGGGTGTGGAAAGTCCC
CAGGCTCCCCAGCAGGCAGAAGTATGCAAAGCATGCATCTCAATTAGTCAGCAACCAGGTGTGGAAAGTC
CCCAGGCTCCCCAGCAGGCAGAAGTATGCAAAGCATGCATCTCAATTAGTCAGCAACCATAGTCCCGCCC
CTAACTCCGCCCATCCCGCCCCTAACTCCGCCCAGTTCCGCCCATTCTCCGCCCCATGGCTGACTAATTT
TTTTTATTTATGCAGAGGCCGAGGCCGCCTCTGCCTCTGAGCTATTCCAGAAGTAGTGAGGAGGCTTTTT
TGGAGGCCTAGGCTTTTGCAAAAAGCTCCCGGGAGCTTGTATATCCATTTTCGGATCTGATCAGCACGTG
TTGACAATTAATCATCGGCATAGTATATCGGCATAGTATAATACGACAAGGTGAGGAACTAAACCATGGC
CAAGTTGACCAGTGCCGTTCCGGTGCTCACCGCGCGCGACGTCGCCGGAGCGGTCGAGTTCTGGACCGAC
CGGCTCGGGTTCTCCCGGGACTTCGTGGAGGACGACTTCGCCGGTGTGGTCCGGGACGACGTGACCCTGT
TCATCAGCGCGGTCCAGGACCAGGTGGTGCCGGACAACACCCTGGCCTGGGTGTGGGTGCGCGGCCTGGA
CGAGCTGTACGCCGAGTGGTCGGAGGTCGTGTCCACGAACTTCCGGGACGCCTCCGGGCCGGCCATGACC
GAGATCGGCGAGCAGCCGTGGGGGCGGGAGTTCGCCCTGCGCGACCCGGCCGGCAACTGCGTGCACTTCG
TGGCCGAGGAGCAGGACTGACACGTGCTACGAGATTTCGATTCCACCGCCGCCTTCTATGAAAGGTTGGG
CTTCGGAATCGTTTTCCGGGACGCCGGCTGGATGATCCTCCAGCGCGGGGATCTCATGCTGGAGTTCTTC
GCCCACCCCAACTTGTTTATTGCAGCTTATAATGGTTACAAATAAAGCAATAGCATCACAAATTTCACAA
ATAAAGCATTTTTTTCACTGCATTCTAGTTGTGGTTTGTCCAAACTCATCAATGTATCTTATCATGTCTG
TATACCGTCGACCTCTAGCTAGAGCTTGGCGTAATCATGGTCATAGCTGTTTCCTGTGTGAAATTGTTAT
CCGCTCACAATTCCACACAACATACGAGCCGGAAGCATAAAGTGTAAAGCCTGGGGTGCCTAATGAGTGA
GCTAACTCACATTAATTGCGTTGCGCTCACTGCCCGCTTTCCAGTCGGGAAACCTGTCGTGCCAGCTGCA
TTAATGAATCGGCCAACGCGCGGGGAGAGGCGGTTTGCGTATTGGGCGCTCTTCCGCTTCCTCGCTCACT
GACTCGCTGCGCTCGGTCGTTCGGCTGCGGCGAGCGGTATCAGCTCACTCAAAGGCGGTAATACGGTTAT
CCACAGAATCAGGGGATAACGCAGGAAAGAACATGTGAGCAAAAGGCCAGCAAAAGGCCAGGAACCGTAA
AAAGGCCGCGTTGCTGGCGTTTTTCCATAGGCTCCGCCCCCCTGACGAGCATCACAAAAATCGACGCTCA
AGTCAGAGGTGGCGAAACCCGACAGGACTATAAAGATACCAGGCGTTTCCCCCTGGAAGCTCCCTCGTGC
GCTCTCCTGTTCCGACCCTGCCGCTTACCGGATACCTGTCCGCCTTTCTCCCTTCGGGAAGCGTGGCGCT
TTCTCATAGCTCACGCTGTAGGTATCTCAGTTCGGTGTAGGTCGTTCGCTCCAAGCTGGGCTGTGTGCAC
GAACCCCCCGTTCAGCCCGACCGCTGCGCCTTATCCGGTAACTATCGTCTTGAGTCCAACCCGGTAAGAC
ACGACTTATCGCCACTGGCAGCAGCCACTGGTAACAGGATTAGCAGAGCGAGGTATGTAGGCGGTGCTAC
AGAGTTCTTGAAGTGGTGGCCTAACTACGGCTACACTAGAAGAACAGTATTTGGTATCTGCGCTCTGCTG
AAGCCAGTTACCTTCGGAAAAAGAGTTGGTAGCTCTTGATCCGGCAAACAAACCACCGCTGGTAGCGGTG
GTTTTTTTGTTTGCAAGCAGCAGATTACGCGCAGAAAAAAAGGATCTCAAGAAGATCCTTTGATCTTTTC
TACGGGGTCTGACGCTCAGTGGAACGAAAACTCACGTTAAGGGATTTTGGTCATGAGATTATCAAAAAGG
ATCTTCACCTAGATCCTTTTAAATTAAAAATGAAGTTTTAAATCAATCTAAAGTATATATGAGTAAACTT
GGTCTGACAGTTACCAATGCTTAATCAGTGAGGCACCTATCTCAGCGATCTGTCTATTTCGTTCATCCAT
AGTTGCCTGACTCCCCGTCGTGTAGATAACTACGATACGGGAGGGCTTACCATCTGGCCCCAGTGCTGCA
ATGATACCGCGAGACCCACGCTCACCGGCTCCAGATTTATCAGCAATAAACCAGCCAGCCGGAAGGGCCG
AGCGCAGAAGTGGTCCTGCAACTTTATCCGCCTCCATCCAGTCTATTAATTGTTGCCGGGAAGCTAGAGT
AAGTAGTTCGCCAGTTAATAGTTTGCGCAACGTTGTTGCCATTGCTACAGGCATCGTGGTGTCACGCTCG
TCGTTTGGTATGGCTTCATTCAGCTCCGGTTCCCAACGATCAAGGCGAGTTACATGATCCCCCATGTTGT
GCAAAAAAGCGGTTAGCTCCTTCGGTCCTCCGATCGTTGTCAGAAGTAAGTTGGCCGCAGTGTTATCACT
CATGGTTATGGCAGCACTGCATAATTCTCTTACTGTCATGCCATCCGTAAGATGCTTTTCTGTGACTGGT
GAGTACTCAACCAAGTCATTCTGAGAATAGTGTATGCGGCGACCGAGTTGCTCTTGCCCGGCGTCAATAC
GGGATAATACCGCGCCACATAGCAGAACTTTAAAAGTGCTCATCATTGGAAAACGTTCTTCGGGGCGAAA
ACTCTCAAGGATCTTACCGCTGTTGAGATCCAGTTCGATGTAACCCACTCGTGCACCCAACTGATCTTCA
GCATCTTTTACTTTCACCAGCGTTTCTGGGTGAGCAAAAACAGGAAGGCAAAATGCCGCAAAAAAGGGAA
TAAGGGCGACACGGAAATGTTGAATACTCATACTCTTCCTTTTTCAATATTATTGAAGCATTTATCAGGG
TTATTGTCTCATGAGCGGATACATATTTGAATGTATTTAGAAAAATAAACAAATAGGGGTTCCGCGCACA
TTTCCCCGAAAAGTGCCACCTGAC
Features (pLannotate 1.2.2; 33 found; start..end, strand, type, name):
     31..83      -  misc_feature   bom (fragment): basis of mobility region from pBR322
    238..617     +  enhancer       CMV enhancer: human cytomegalovirus immediate early enhancer
    618..817     +  promoter       CMV promoter: human cytomegalovirus (CMV) immediate early promoter
    835..1015    +  LTR            5' LTR (truncated): truncated 5' long terminal repeat (LTR) from HIV-1
   1062..1187    +  misc_feature   HIV-1 Ψ: packaging signal of human immunodeficiency virus type 1
   1171..1534    +  CDS            HIV-1 gag (fragment): gag protein from human immunodeficiency virus 1; gag
   1680..1913    +  misc_feature   RRE: The Rev response element (RRE) of HIV-1 allows for Rev-dependent mRNA export from the nucleus to the cytoplasm.
   2290..2390    +  CDS            Rev (fragment): human immunodeficiency virus 1 (HIV-1) Rev protein; rev; enhances nuclear export of unspliced and incompletely spliced viral mRNAs
   2440..2557    +  misc_feature   cPPT/CTS: central polypurine tract and central termination sequence of HIV-1
   2608..2848    +  promoter       U6 promoter: RNA polymerase III promoter for human U6 snRNA
   2878..2953    +  misc_RNA       gRNA scaffold: guide RNA scaffold for the Streptococcus pyogenes CRISPR/Cas9 system
   2971..2989    +  CDS            small t antigen (fragment): SV40 (simian virus 40) small t antigen
   3015..3226    +  promoter       EF-1α core promoter: core promoter for human elongation factor EF-1α
   3251..7354    +  CDS            Cas9: Cas9 (Csn1) endonuclease from the Streptococcus pyogenes Type II CRISPR/Cas system generates RNA-guided double strand breaks in DNA
   7492..8089    +  CDS            PuroR (fragment): puromycin N-acetyltransferase; pac from Streptomyces; confers resistance to puromycin
   8105..8693    +  misc_feature   WPRE: woodchuck hepatitis virus posttranscriptional regulatory element
   8744..8763    +  misc_feature   cPPT/CTS (fragment): central polypurine tract and central termination sequence of HIV-1
   8765..8998    +  LTR            3' LTR (ΔU3): self-inactivating 3' long terminal repeat (LTR) from HIV-1
   9030..9254    +  polyA_signal   bGH poly(A) signal: bovine growth hormone polyadenylation signal
   9258..9279    +  promoter       SV40 promoter (fragment): SV40 enhancer and early promoter
   9300..9728    +  rep_origin     f1 ori (sequence partly withheld): f1 bacteriophage origin of replication; arrow indicates direction of (+) strand synthesis
   9742..10071   +  promoter       SV40 promoter: SV40 enhancer and early promoter
  10119..10166   +  promoter       EM7 promoter: synthetic bacterial promoter&nbsp
  10185..10559   +  CDS            BleoR: antibiotic-binding protein; Sh ble from Streptoalloteichus hindustanus; confers resistance to bleomycin, phleomycin, and Zeocin™
  10569..10694   +  CDS            ble (fragment): BLE_KLEPN - Experimental evidence at protein level: Swiss-Prot protein existence level 1. Binding protein with a strong affinity to the bleomycin family of antibiotics. Binds to CL990; an antimitotic-antibiotic compound. From Klebsiella pneumoniae.
  10689..10810   +  polyA_signal   SV40 poly(A) signal: SV40 polyadenylation signal
  10881..10903   -  protein_bind   lac operator (fragment): The lac repressor binds to the lac operator to inhibit transcription in E. coli. This inhibition can be relieved by adding lactose or isopropyl-β-D-thiogalactopyranoside (IPTG). lac repressor encoded by lacI
  10907..10937   -  promoter       lac promoter: promoter for the E. coli lac operon
  10952..10973   -  protein_bind   CAP binding site: CAP binding activates transcription in the presence of cAMP. E. coli catabolite activator protein
  10986..11078   -  CDS            lacI (fragment): lac repressor; lacI; The lac repressor binds to the lac operator to inhibit transcription in E. coli. This inhibition can be relieved by adding lactose or isopropyl-β-D-thiogalactopyranoside (IPTG).
  11261..11849   -  rep_origin     ori: high-copy-number ColE1/pMB1/pBR322/pUC origin of replication
  12020..12880   -  CDS            AmpR: β-lactamase; bla; confers resistance to ampicillin, carbenicillin, and related antibiotics
  12881..12985   -  promoter       AmpR promoter: bla
