[The description below was written by a language model from this plasmid's Addgene catalogue record and pLannotate feature annotations shown in this document.]
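Description:
LentiCRISPR v2-sgLKB1 clone1 is a third-generation-style, self-inactivating HIV-1 lentiviral transfer plasmid built on the lentiCRISPR v2 backbone. It delivers both Streptococcus pyogenes Cas9 and a single guide RNA directed against human STK11 (LKB1) from one vector. In bacteria it is maintained through a high-copy ColE1/pUC-type origin with ampicillin resistance (AmpR under its own bla promoter). An f1 origin is also present. The 13,013 nt full-sequence record matches the catalogue description.

The viral genome is transcribed from a CMV enhancer/promoter fused to a truncated 5' LTR. It is followed by the Ψ packaging signal with a gag fragment, the Rev response element for Rev-dependent nuclear export, and the cPPT/CTS. It ends in a ΔU3 3' LTR, which inactivates LTR promoter activity after integration, and a bGH polyadenylation signal lies downstream.

Between these elements, a human U6 RNA polymerase III promoter drives the LKB1-targeting spacer, which sits in the short interval before the annotated S. pyogenes gRNA scaffold. An EF-1α core promoter then drives the Cas9 coding sequence, followed in the same orientation by a puromycin N-acetyltransferase gene and a WPRE that enhances transcript expression. The linker between Cas9 and PuroR is not annotated in the feature table. Puromycin is the recorded selectable marker for transduced mammalian cells.

Outside the LTRs, the backbone carries an SV40 promoter/EM7-driven BleoR cassette with an SV40 poly(A) signal. The guide was inserted by Gibson cloning. The recorded purpose is lentiviral delivery of an sgRNA targeting human LKB1, and the associated publication concerns energy stress, AMPK activation and ferroptosis.
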