Addgene plasmid #162125: LentiCRISPR v2-sgLKB1 clone1
Purpose: Lentiviral sgRNA plasmid targeting human LKB1
Depositing lab: Boyi Gan. Depositing organization: University of Texas MD Anderson Cancer Center. Publication: Energy-stress-mediated AMPK activation inhibits ferroptosis. Lee H, Zandkarimi F, Zhang Y, Meena JK, Kim J, Zhuang L, Tyagi S, Ma L, Westbrook TF, Steinberg GR, Nakada D, Stockwell BR, Gan B. Nat Cell Biol. 2020 Feb;22(2):225-234. doi: 10.1038/s41556-020-0461-8. Epub 2020 Feb 6. PubMed 32029897.
Backbone
  Vector backbone: lentiCRISPR v2
  Vector type: Lentiviral
  Selectable markers: Puromycin
Growth in bacteria
  Bacterial resistance: Ampicillin, 100 μg/mL
  Growth temperature: 37°C
  Growth strain: NEB Stable
  Copy number: High Copy
Gene/Insert
  Gene/Insert name: sgLKB1
  gRNA/shRNA sequence: CCCTGGGTCCAGCATGGAGG
  Species: H. sapiens (human)
  Entrez Gene: STK11 (a.k.a. LKB1, PJS, hLKB1)
  Cloning method: Gibson Cloning
Terms and licenses: Academic/Nonprofit Terms; Industry Terms: Not Available to Industry
How to cite: LentiCRISPR v2-sgLKB1 clone1 was a gift from Boyi Gan (Addgene plasmid # 162125 ; http://n2t.net/addgene:162125 ; RRID:Addgene_162125)
